Addgene plasmid #110013: pHH0103_GNAO1_G-alpha
Purpose: Protein expression and purification of GNAO1_G-alpha
Depositing lab: Sachdev Sidhu. Depositing organization: University of Toronto. Publication: Large-scale survey and database of high affinity ligands for peptide recognition modules. Teyra J, Kelil A, Jain S, Helmy M, Jajodia R, Hooda Y, Gu J, D'Cruz AA, Nicholson SE, Min J, Sudol M, Kim PM, Bader GD, Sidhu SS. Mol Syst Biol. 2020 Dec;16(12):e9310. doi: 10.15252/msb.20199310. PubMed 33438817.
Backbone
  Vector backbone: pHH0103
  Vector type: Bacterial Expression
Growth in bacteria
  Bacterial resistance: Ampicillin, 100 μg/mL
  Growth temperature: 37°C
  Growth strain: DH5alpha
  Copy number: Low Copy
Gene/Insert
  Gene/Insert name: GNAO1_G-alpha
  Species: H. sapiens (human)
  Entrez Gene: GNAO1 (a.k.a. DEE17, EIEE17, G-ALPHA-o, GNAO, HG1G, HLA-DQB1, NEDIM)
  Cloning method: Restriction Enzyme; 5′ cloning site Sfi1 (unknown if destroyed); 3′ cloning site Not1 (unknown if destroyed)
Terms and licenses: Academic/Nonprofit Terms; Industry Terms: Not Available to Industry
How to cite: pHH0103_GNAO1_G-alpha was a gift from Sachdev Sidhu (Addgene plasmid # 110013 ; http://n2t.net/addgene:110013 ; RRID:Addgene_110013)
