[The description below was written by a language model from this plasmid's Addgene catalogue record and pLannotate feature annotations shown in this document.]
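Description:
pHH0103_GNAO1_G-alpha is a bacterial expression plasmid of about 7.8 kb, built on the pHH0103 backbone, for producing and purifying the G-alpha domain of human GNAO1, the alpha subunit of the heterotrimeric G(o) protein. It is propagated in E. coli under ampicillin selection (AmpR, β-lactamase, with its own promoter) and replicates from a ColE1/pBR322-type origin. The record lists it as low copy. A pBR322 bom region and an f1 phage origin are also annotated, the latter interrupting the rop gene, of which only fragments remain.

Expression is driven by the strong hybrid tac promoter followed by a lac operator, and the plasmid carries its own lacI gene under the up-mutated lacIq promoter, so transcription is repressed until induced with IPTG. The annotated coding elements run in the order 6xHis tag, Schistosoma japonicum glutathione S-transferase, then the GNAO1 segment (about 1.06 kb), consistent with an N-terminally His- and GST-tagged fusion that can be purified on nickel or glutathione resin. The insert was cloned between SfiI and NotI sites. A bacteriophage fd terminator lies just downstream.

Beyond the terminator are fragments of M13 gene III (minor coat protein pIII), along with remnants of the tetracycline resistance gene and its promoter. These look like leftovers of a phagemid/pBR322-derived ancestry rather than functional parts of the expressed protein, although the record does not state this. The plasmid belongs to a collection associated with a large-scale survey of ligands for peptide recognition modules, in which such purified domains would presumably serve as binding targets.
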