Features (pLannotate 1.2.2; 21 found; start..end, strand, type, name):
      1..29      +  promoter       tac promoter: strong E. coli promoter; hybrid between the trp and lac UV5 promoters
     37..53      +  protein_bind   lac operator: The lac repressor binds to the lac operator to inhibit transcription in E. coli. This inhibition can be relieved by adding lactose or isopropyl-β-D-thiogalactopyranoside (IPTG). lac repressor encoded by lacI
    138..155     +  CDS            6xHis: 6xHis affinity tag
    171..824     +  CDS            GST26_SCHJA: Experimental evidence at protein level: Swiss-Prot protein existence level 1. GST isoenzymes appear to play a central role in the parasite detoxification system. Other functions are also suspected including a role in increasing the solubility of haematin in the parasite gut. From Schistosoma japonicum (Blood fluke).
    906..1964    +  CDS            GNAO1: GNAO_HUMAN - Experimental evidence at protein level: Swiss-Prot protein existence level 1. Guanine nucleotide-binding proteins (G proteins) are involved as modulators or transducers in various transmembrane signaling systems. The G(o) protein function is not clear. Stimulated by RGS14. From Homo sapiens (Human).
   1980..2027    +  terminator     fd terminator (sequence withheld): central terminator from bacteriophage fd (Otsuka and Kunisawa, 1982)
   2032..2244    +  CDS            M13 gene III (fragment) (sequence partly withheld): pIII; III; minor coat protein
   2259..2729    +  CDS            M13 gene III (fragment) (sequence partly withheld): pIII; III; minor coat protein
   2751..2821    +  CDS            TcR (fragment): tetracycline efflux protein; tet; confers resistance to tetracycline
   3063..3443    -  CDS            YPB1_ECOLX: Protein predicted: Swiss-Prot protein existence level 4. From Escherichia coli.
   3460..3611    +  CDS            rop (fragment): Rop protein, which maintains plasmids at low copy number; rop
   3647..4075    -  rep_origin     f1 ori (sequence partly withheld): f1 bacteriophage origin of replication; arrow indicates direction of (+) strand synthesis
   4084..4123    +  CDS            rop (fragment): Rop protein, which maintains plasmids at low copy number; rop
   4225..4365    +  misc_feature   bom: basis of mobility region from pBR322
   4551..5138    -  rep_origin     ori: high-copy-number ColE1/pMB1/pBR322/pUC origin of replication
   5309..6169    -  CDS            AmpR: β-lactamase; bla; confers resistance to ampicillin, carbenicillin, and related antibiotics
   6170..6274    -  promoter       AmpR promoter: bla
   6383..6460    +  promoter       lacIq promoter: lacI (mutant); In the lacIq allele, a single base change in the promoter boosts expression of the lacI gene about 10-fold.
   6461..7543    +  CDS            lacI: lac repressor; lacI; The lac repressor binds to the lac operator to inhibit transcription in E. coli. This inhibition can be relieved by adding lactose or isopropyl-β-D-thiogalactopyranoside (IPTG).
   7556..7577    +  protein_bind   CAP binding site: CAP binding activates transcription in the presence of cAMP. E. coli catabolite activator protein
   7596..7613    +  promoter       tet promoter (fragment): E. coli promoter for tetracycline efflux protein gene
>Addgene plasmid #110013 | pHH0103_GNAO1_G-alpha | addgene full sequence | sequence record 215924 | Addgene NGS Result
TTGACAATTAATCATCGGCTCGTATAATGTGTGGAATTGTGAGCGGATAACAATTTCACACAGGAAACAG
CCAGTCCGTTTAGGTGTTTTCACGAGCACTTCACCAACAAGGACCATAGATTATGAAAATCGAAGAACAC
CATCACCATCACCATTCCAGCGGTAAGCTTATGTCCCCTATACTAGGTTATTGGAAAATTAAGGGCCTTG
TGCAACCCACTCGACTTCTTTTGGAATATCTTGAAGAAAAATATGAAGAGCATTTGTATGAGCGCGATGA
AGGTGATAAATGGCGAAACAAAAAGTTTGAATTGGGTTTGGAGTTTCCCAATCTTCCTTATTATATTGAT
GGTGATGTTAAATTAACACAGTCTATGGCCATCATACGTTATATAGCTGACAAGCACAACATGTTGGGTG
GTTGTCCAAAAGAGCGTGCAGAGATTTCAATGCTTGAAGGAGCGGTTTTGGATATTAGATACGGTGTTTC
GAGAATTGCATATAGTAAAGACTTTGAAACTCTCAAAGTTGATTTTCTTAGCAAGCTACCTGAAATGCTG
AAAATGTTCGAAGATCGTTTATGTCATAAAACATATTTAAATGGTGATCATGTAACCCATCCTGACTTCA
TGTTGTATGACGCTCTTGATGTTGTTTTATACATGGACCCAATGTGCCTGGATGCGTTCCCAAAATTAGT
TTGTTTTAAAAAACGTATTGAAGCTATCCCACAAATTGATAAGTACTTGAAATCCAGCAAGTATATAGCA
TGGCCTTTGCAGGGCTGGCAAGCCACGTTTGGTGGTGGCGACCATCCTCCAAAATCGGATCTGGAAGTTC
TGTTCCAGGGGCCCCTGTCCAGCGGTCTGGTTCCGCGTGGTTCCGGTACCGCGGCCCAGCCGGCCGGCTG
CACCCTGAGTGCTGAAGAACGTGCGGCCCTGGAACGCTCCAAAGCAATCGAGAAAAACCTGAAAGAAGAC
GGCATTAGCGCAGCTAAAGATGTTAAACTGCTGCTGCTGGGCGCCGGTGAAAGCGGTAAATCTACCATCG
TCAAACAGATGAAAATTATCCATGAAGATGGCTTTAGCGGTGAAGACGTGAAACAGTATAAACCGGTGGT
TTACTCAAATACCATCCAATCGCTGGCGGCCATTGTTCGTGCGATGGATACGCTGGGCATTGAATACGGT
GATAAAGAACGTAAAGCTGACGCGAAAATGGTCTGCGATGTCGTGAGTCGCATGGAAGATACCGAACCGT
TTAGCGCCGAACTGCTGTCTGCAATGATGCGTCTGTGGGGCGACAGCGGTATCCAGGAATGTTTCAACCG
TTCTCGCGAATACCAACTGAATGATTCAGCGAAATATTACCTGGATTCGCTGGACCGCATTGGCGCAGCT
GACTATCAGCCGACCGAACAAGATATCCTGCGTACGCGCGTGAAAACCACGGGTATCGTTGAAACCCATT
TCACGTTCAAAAACCTGCACTTTCGTCTGTTCGACGTTGGCGGTCAGCGTAGCGAACGCAAAAAATGGAT
TCATTGCTTTGAAGATGTCACCGCTATTATCTTCTGTGTGGCGCTGTCTGGTTATGACCAAGTGCTGCAT
GAAGATGAAACCACGAATCGCATGCACGAAAGTCTGATGCTGTTTGACTCCATCTGCAACAACAAATTTT
TCATCGATACCTCAATCATCCTGTTTCTGAACAAAAAAGACCTGTTTGGCGAAAAAATCAAAAAATCGCC
GCTGACGATTTGTTTTCCGGAATATACCGGTCCGAATACGTACGAAGATGCGGCGGCATATATTCAGGCC
CAATTCGAAAGTAAAAACCGTTCCCCGAATAAAGAAATCTACTGCCACATGACCTGTGCGACCGATACGA
ACAATATTCAGGTTGTCTTCGATGCCGTTACGGACATTATCATTGCAAACAATCTGCGCGGCTGTGGTCT
GTATGCGGCCGCATA
[142 nt withheld, positions 1976-2117]
C
[98 nt withheld, positions 2119-2216]
AGTTTGTACTGGTGACGAAACTCAGTGTCTAGCTAGAGTGGC
[149 nt withheld, positions 2259-2407]
T
[41 nt withheld, positions 2409-2449]
T
[62 nt withheld, positions 2451-2512]
A
[35 nt withheld, positions 2514-2548]
CCTCCCTCAATCGGTTGAATGTCGCCCTTTTGTCTTTGGCGCTGGTAAACCATATGAA
[86 nt withheld, positions 2607-2692]
T
[54 nt withheld, positions 2694-2747]
CTAGCGCCGCCCTATACCTTGTCTGCCTCCCCGCGTTGCGTCGCGGTGCATGGAGCCGGGCCACCTCGAC
CTGAATGGAAGCCGGCGGCACCTCGCTAACGGATTCACCACTCCAAGAATTGGAGCCAATCAATTCTTGC
GGAGAACTGTGAATGCGCAAACCAACCCTTGGCAGAACATATCCATCGCGTCCGCCATCTCCAGCAGCCG
CACGCGGCGCATCTCGGGCAGCGTTGGGTCCTGGCCACGGGTGCGCATGATCGTGCTCCTGTCGTTGAGG
ACCCGGCTAGGCTGGCGGGGTTGCCTTACTGGTTAGCAGAATGAATCACCGATACGCGAGCGAACGTGAA
GCGACTGCTGCTGCAAAACGTCTGCGACCTGAGCAACAACATGAATGGTCTTCGGTTTCCGTGTTTCGTA
AAGTCTGGAAACGCGGAAGTCAGCGCCCTGCACCATTATGTTCCGGATCTGCATCGCAGGATGCTGCTGG
CTACCCTGTGGAACACCTACATCTGTATTAACGAAGCGCTGGCATTGACCCTGAGTGATTTTTCTCTGGT
CCCGCCGCATCCATACCGCCAGTTGTTTACCCTCACAACGTTCCAGTAACCGGGCATGTTCATCATCAGT
AACCCGTATCGTGAGCATCCTCTCTCGTTTCATCGGTATCATTACCCCCATGAACAGAAATCCCCCTTAC
ACGGAGGCATCAGTGACCAAACAGGAAAAAACCGCCCTTAACATGGCCCGCTTTATCAGAAGCCAGACAT
TAACGCTTCTGGAGAAACTCAACGAGCTGGACGCGGATGAACAGGCAGACATCTGTGAATCGCTTCACGA
CCACGCTGATGAGCTTTACCGCAGGATCCGCGAAATTGTAAGCGTTAATATTTTGTTAAAATTCGCGTTA
AATTTTTGTTAAATCAGCTCATTTTTTAACCAATAGGCCGAAATCGGCAAAATCCCTTATAAATCAAAAG
AATAGACCGAGATAGGGT
[37 nt withheld, positions 3746-3782]
AAAGAACGTGGACTCCAACGTCAAAGG
[49 nt withheld, positions 3810-3858]
T
[91 nt withheld, positions 3860-3950]
G
[124 nt withheld, positions 3952-4075]
CGCGGATCCTGCCTCGCGCGTTTCGGTGATGACGGTGAAAACCTCTGACACATGCAGCTCCCGGAGACGG
TCACAGCTTGTCTGTAAGCGGATGCCGGGAGCAGACAAGCCCGTCAGGGCGCGTCAGCGGGTGTTGGCGG
GTGTCGGGGCGCAGCCATGACCCAGTCACGTAGCGATAGCGGAGTGTATACTGGCTTAACTATGCGGCAT
CAGAGCAGATTGTACTGAGAGTGCACCATATGCGGTGTGAAATACCGCACAGATGCGTAAGGAGAAAATA
CCGCATCAGGCGCTCTTCCGCTTCCTCGCTCACTGACTCGCTGCGCTCGGTCGTTCGGCTGCGGCGAGCG
GTATCAGCTCACTCAAAGGCGGTAATACGGTTATCCACAGAATCAGGGGATAACGCAGGAAAGAACATGT
GAGCAAAAGGCCAGCAAAAGGCCAGGAACCGTAAAAAGGCCGCGTTGCTGGCGTTTTTCCATAGGCTCCG
CCCCCCTGACGAGCATCACAAAAATCGACGCTCAAGTCAGAGGTGGCGAAACCCGACAGGACTATAAAGA
TACCAGGGTTTCCCCCTGGAAGCTCCCTCGTGCGCTCTCCTGTTCCGACCCTGCCGCTTACCGGATACCT
GTCCGCCTTTCTCCCTTCGGGAAGCGTGGCGCTTTCTCATAGCTCACGCTGTAGGTATCTCAGTTCGGTG
TAGGTCGTTCGCTCCAAGCTGGGCTGTGTGCACGAACCCCCCGTTCAGCCCGACCGCTGCGCCTTATCCG
GTAACTATCGTCTTGAGTCCAACCCGGTAAGACACGACTTATCGCCACTGGCAGCAGCCACTGGTAACAG
GATTAGCAGAGCGAGGTATGTAGGCGGTGCTACAGAGTTCTTGAAGTGGTGGCCTAACTACGGCTACACT
AGAAGGACAGTATTTGGTATCTGCGCTCTGCTGAAGCCAGTTACCTTCGGAAAAAGAGTTGGTAGCTCTT
GATCCGGCAAACAAACCACCGCTGGTAGCGGTGGTTTTTTTGTTTGCAAGCAGCAGATTACGCGCAGAAA
AAAAGGATCTCAAGAAGATCCTTTGATCTTTTCTACGGGGTCTGACGCTCAGTGGAACGAAAACTCACGT
TAAGGGATTTTGGTCATGAGATTATCAAAAAGGATCTTCACCTAGATCCTTTTAAATTAAAAATGAAGTT
TTAAATCAATCTAAAGTATATATGAGTAAACTTGGTCTGACAGTTACCAATGCTTAATCAGTGAGGCACC
TATCTCAGCGATCTGTCTATTTCGTTCATCCATAGTTGCCTGACTCCCCGTCGTGTAGATAACTACGATA
CGGGAGGGCTTACCATCTGGCCCCAGTGCTGCAATGATACCGCGAGACCCACGCTCACCGGCTCCAGATT
TATCAGCAATAAACCAGCCAGCCGGAAGGGCCGAGCGCAGAAGTGGTCCTGCAACTTTATCCGCCTCCAT
CCAGTCTATTAATTGTTGCCGGGAAGCTAGAGTAAGTAGTTCGCCAGTTAATAGTTTGCGCAACGTTGTT
GCCATTGCTGCAGGCATCGTGGTGTCACGCTCGTCGTTTGGTATGGCTTCATTCAGCTCCGGTTCCCAAC
GATCAAGGCGAGTTACATGATCCCCCATGTTGTGCAAAAAAGCGGTTAGCTCCTTCGGTCCTCCGATCGT
TGTCAGAAGTAAGTTGGCCGCAGTGTTATCACTCATGGTTATGGCAGCACTGCATAATTCTCTTACTGTC
ATGCCATCCGTAAGATGCTTTTCTGTGACTGGTGAGTACTCAACCAAGTCATTCTGAGAATAGTGTATGC
GGCGACCGAGTTGCTCTTGCCCGGCGTCAACACGGGATAATACCGCGCCACATAGCAGAACTTTAAAAGT
GCTCATCATTGGAAAACGTTCTTCGGGGCGAAAACTCTCAAGGATCTTACCGCTGTTGAGATCCAGTTCG
ATGTAACCCACTCGTGCACCCAACTGATCTTCAGCATCTTTTACTTTCACCAGCGTTTCTGGGTGAGCAA
AAACAGGAAGGCAAAATGCCGCAAAAAAGGGAATAAGGGCGACACGGAAATGTTGAATACTCATACTCTT
CCTTTTTCAATATTATTGAAGCATTTATCAGGGTTATTGTCTCATGAGCGGATACATATTTGAATGTATT
TAGAAAAATAAACAAATAGGGGTTCCGCGCACATTTCCCCGAAAAGTGCCACCTGACGTCTAAGAAACCA
TTATTATCATGACATTAACCTATAAAAATAGGCGTATCACGAGGCCCTTTCGTCTTCAAGAATTCCCGAC
ACCATCGAATGGTGCAAAACCTTTCGCGGTATGGCATGATAGCGCCCGGAAGAGAGTCAATTCAGGGTGG
TGAATGTGAAACCAGTAACGTTATACGATGTCGCAGAGTATGCCGGTGTCTCTTATCAGACCGTTTCCCG
CGTGGTGAACCAGGCCAGCCACGTTTCTGCGAAAACGCGGGAAAAAGTGGAAGCGGCGATGGCGGAGCTG
AATTACATTCCCAACCGCGTGGCACAACAACTGGCGGGCAAACAGTCGTTGCTGATTGGCGTTGCCACCT
CCAGTCTGGCCCTGCACGCGCCGTCGCAAATTGTCGCGGCGATTAAATCTCGCGCCGATCAACTGGGTGC
CAGCGTGGTGGTGTCGATGGTAGAACGAAGCGGCGTCGAAGCCTGTAAAGCGGCGGTGCACAATCTTCTC
GCGCAACGCGTCAGTGGGCTGATCATTAACTATCCGCTGGATGACCAGGATGCCATTGCTGTGGAAGCTG
CCTGCACTAATGTTCCGGCGTTATTTCTTGATGTCTCTGACCAGACACCCATCAACAGTATTATTTTCTC
CCATGAAGACGGTACGCGACTGGGCGTGGAGCATCTGGTCGCATTGGGTCACCAGCAAATCGCGCTGTTA
GCGGGCCCATTAAGTTCTGTCTCGGCGCGTCTGCGTCTGGCTGGCTGGCATAAATATCTCACTCGCAATC
AAATTCAGCCGATAGCGGAACGGGAAGGCGACTGGAGTGCCATGTCCGGTTTTCAACAAACCATGCAAAT
GCTGAATGAGGGCATCGTTCCCACTGCGATGCTGGTTGCCAACGATCAGATGGCGCTGGGCGCAATGCGC
GCCATTACCGAGTCCGGGCTGCGCGTTGGTGCGGATATCTCGGTAGTGGGATACGACGATACCGAAGACA
GCTCATGTTATATCCCGCCGTTAACCACCATCAAACAGGATTTTCGCCTGCTGGGGCAAACCAGCGTGGA
CCGCTTGCTGCAACTCTCTCAGGGCCAGGCGGTGAAGGGCAATCAGCTGTTGCCCGTCTCACTGGTGAAA
AGAAAAACCACCCTGGCGCCCAATACGCAAACCGCCTCTCCCCGCGCGTTGGCCGATTCATTAATGCAGC
TGGCACGACAGGTTTCCCGACTGGAAAGCGGGCAGTGAGCGCAACGCAATTAATGTAAGTTAGCTCACTC
ATTAGGCACAATTCTCATGTTTGACAGCTTATCATCGACTGCACGGTGCACCAATGCTTCTGGCGTCAGG
CAGCCATCGGAAGCTGTGGTATGGCTGTGCAGGTCGTAAATCACTGCATAATTCGTGTCGCTCAAGGCGC
ACTCCCGTTCTGGATAATGTTTTTTGCGCCGACATCATAACGGTTCTGGCAAATATTCTGAAATGAGCTG
