>Addgene plasmid #110013 | pHH0103_GNAO1_G-alpha | depositor partial sequence | sequence record 206965 | pHH0103_GNAO1_G-alpha sequence 1080 bps
GGCCCAGCCGGCCGGCTGCACCCTGAGTGCTGAAGAACGTGCGGCCCTGGAACGCTCCAAAGCAATCGAG
AAAAACCTGAAAGAAGACGGCATTAGCGCAGCTAAAGATGTTAAACTGCTGCTGCTGGGCGCCGGTGAAA
GCGGTAAATCTACCATCGTCAAACAGATGAAAATTATCCATGAAGATGGCTTTAGCGGTGAAGACGTGAA
ACAGTATAAACCGGTGGTTTACTCAAATACCATCCAATCGCTGGCGGCCATTGTTCGTGCGATGGATACG
CTGGGCATTGAATACGGTGATAAAGAACGTAAAGCTGACGCGAAAATGGTCTGCGATGTCGTGAGTCGCA
TGGAAGATACCGAACCGTTTAGCGCCGAACTGCTGTCTGCAATGATGCGTCTGTGGGGCGACAGCGGTAT
CCAGGAATGTTTCAACCGTTCTCGCGAATACCAACTGAATGATTCAGCGAAATATTACCTGGATTCGCTG
GACCGCATTGGCGCAGCTGACTATCAGCCGACCGAACAAGATATCCTGCGTACGCGCGTGAAAACCACGG
GTATCGTTGAAACCCATTTCACGTTCAAAAACCTGCACTTTCGTCTGTTCGACGTTGGCGGTCAGCGTAG
CGAACGCAAAAAATGGATTCATTGCTTTGAAGATGTCACCGCTATTATCTTCTGTGTGGCGCTGTCTGGT
TATGACCAAGTGCTGCATGAAGATGAAACCACGAATCGCATGCACGAAAGTCTGATGCTGTTTGACTCCA
TCTGCAACAACAAATTTTTCATCGATACCTCAATCATCCTGTTTCTGAACAAAAAAGACCTGTTTGGCGA
AAAAATCAAAAAATCGCCGCTGACGATTTGTTTTCCGGAATATACCGGTCCGAATACGTACGAAGATGCG
GCGGCATATATTCAGGCCCAATTCGAAAGTAAAAACCGTTCCCCGAATAAAGAAATCTACTGCCACATGA
CCTGTGCGACCGATACGAACAATATTCAGGTTGTCTTCGATGCCGTTACGGACATTATCATTGCAAACAA
TCTGCGCGGCTGTGGTCTGTATGCGGCCGC
